>Addgene plasmid #63142 | pRGEB32 | addgene full sequence | sequence record 339931 | Addgene NGS Result
ATCGACCTGTCTCAGCTGGGAGGCGACAAAAGGCCGGCGGCCACGAAAAAGGCCGGCCAGGCAAAAAAGA
AAAAGTAAGAATTCGCGGCCGCACTCGAGATATCTAGACCCAGCTTTCTTGTACAAAGTGGTTGATAACA
GCGACTACAAGGATGACGATGACAAGGCTTAGAGCTCGAATTTCCCCGATCGTTCAAACATTTGGCAATA
AAGTTTCTTAAGATTGAATCCTGTTGCCGGTCTTGCGATGATTATCATATAATTTCTGTTGAATTACGTT
AAGCATGTAATAATTAACATGTAATGCATGACGTTATTTATGAGATGGGTTTTTATGATTAGAGTCCCGC
AATTATACATTTAATACGCGATAGAAAACAAAATATAGCGCGCAAACTAGGATAAATTATCGCGCGCGGT
GTCATCTATGTTACTAGATCGGGAATTCACTGGCCGTCGTTTTACAACGTCGTGACTGGGAAAACCCTGG
CGTTACCCAACTTAATCGCCTTGCAGCACATCCCCCTTTCGCCAGCTGGCGTAATAGCGAAGAGGCCCGC
ACCGATCGCCCTTCCCAACAGTTGCGCAGCCTGAATGGCGAATGCTAGAGCAGCTTGAGCTTGGATCAGA
TTGTCGTTTCCCGCCTTCAGTTTAAACTATCAGTGTTTGACAGGATATATTGGCGGGTAAACCTAAGAGA
AAAGAGCGTTTATTAGAATAATCGGATATTTAAAAGGGCGTGAAAAGGTTTATCCGTTCGTCCATTTGTA
TGTGCATGCCAACCACAGGGTTCCCCTCGGGATCAAAGTACTTTGATCCAACCCCTCCGCTGCTATAGTG
CAGTCGGCTTCTGACGTTCAGTGCAGCCGTCTTCTGAAAACGACATGTCGCACAAGTCCTAAGTTACGCG
ACAGGCTGCCGCCCTGCCCTTTTCCTGGCGTTTTCTTGTCGCGTGTTTTAGTCGCATAAAGTAGAATACT
TGCGACTAGAACCGGAGACATTACGCCATGAACAAGAGCGCCGCCGCTGGCCTGCTGGGCTATGCCCGCG
TCAGCACCGACGACCAGGACTTGACCAACCAACGGGCCGAACTGCACGCGGCCGGCTGCACCAAGCTGTT
TTCCGAGAAGATCACCGGCACCAGGCGCGACCGCCCGGAGCTGGCCAGGATGCTTGACCACCTACGCCCT
GGCGACGTTGTGACAGTGACCAGGCTAGACCGCCTGGCCCGCAGCACCCGCGACCTACTGGACATTGCCG
AGCGCATCCAGGAGGCCGGCGCGGGCCTGCGTAGCCTGGCAGAGCCGTGGGCCGACACCACCACGCCGGC
CGGCCGCATGGTGTTGACCGTGTTCGCCGGCATTGCCGAGTTCGAGCGTTCCCTAATCATCGACCGCACC
CGGAGCGGGCGCGAGGCCGCCAAGGCCCGAGGCGTGAAGTTTGGCCCCCGCCCTACCCTCACCCCGGCAC
AGATCGCGCACGCCCGCGAGCTGATCGACCAGGAAGGCCGCACCGTGAAAGAGGCGGCTGCACTGCTTGG
CGTGCATCGCTCGACCCTGTACCGCGCACTTGAGCGCAGCGAGGAAGTGACGCCCACCGAGGCCAGGCGG
CGCGGTGCCTTCCGTGAGGACGCATTGACCGAGGCCGACGCCCTGGCGGCCGCCGAGAATGAACGCCAAG
AGGAACAAGCATGAAACCGCACCAGGACGGCCAGGACGAACCGTTTTTCATTACCGAAGAGATCGAGGCG
GAGATGATCGCGGCCGGGTACGTGTTCGAGCCGCCCGCGCACGTCTCAACCGTGCGGCTGCATGAAATCC
TGGCCGGTTTGTCTGATGCCAAGCTGGCGGCCTGGCCGGCCAGCTTGGCCGCTGAAGAAACCGAGCGCCG
CCGTCTAAAAAGGTGATGTGTATTTGAGTAAAACAGCTTGCGTCATGCGGTCGCTGCGTATATGATGCGA
TGAGTAAATAAACAAATACGCAAGGGGAACGCATGAAGGTTATCGCTGTACTTAACCAGAAAGGCGGGTC
AGGCAAGACGACCATCGCAACCCATCTAGCCCGCGCCCTGCAACTCGCCGGGGCCGATGTTCTGTTAGTC
GATTCCGATCCCCAGGGCAGTGCCCGCGATTGGGCGGCCGTGCGGGAAGATCAACCGCTAACCGTTGTCG
GCATCGACCGCCCGACGATTGACCGCGACGTGAAGGCCATCGGCCGGCGCGACTTCGTAGTGATCGACGG
AGCGCCCCAGGCGGCGGACTTGGCTGTGTCCGCGATCAAGGCAGCCGACTTCGTGCTGATTCCGGTGCAG
CCAAGCCCTTACGACATATGGGCCACCGCCGACCTGGTGGAGCTGGTTAAGCAGCGCATTGAGGTCACGG
ATGGAAGGCTACAAGCGGCCTTTGTCGTGTCGCGGGCGATCAAAGGCACGCGCATCGGCGGTGAGGTTGC
CGAGGCGCTGGCCGGGTACGAGCTGCCCATTCTTGAGTCCCGTATCACGCAGCGCGTGAGCTACCCAGGC
ACTGCCGCCGCCGGCACAACCGTTCTTGAATCAGAACCCGAGGGCGACGCTGCCCGCGAGGTCCAGGCGC
TGGCCGCTGAAATTAAATCAAAACTCATTTGAGTTAATGAGGTAAAGAGAAAATGAGCAAAAGCACAAAC
ACGCTAAGTGCCGGCCGTCCGAGCGCACGCAGCAGCAAGGCTGCAACGTTGGCCAGCCTGGCAGACACGC
CAGCCATGAAGCGGGTCAACTTTCAGTTGCCGGCGGAGGATCACACCAAGCTGAAGATGTACGCGGTACG
CCAAGGCAAGACCATTACCGAGCTGCTATCTGAATACATCGCGCAGCTACCAGAGTAAATGAGCAAATGA
ATAAATGAGTAGATGAATTTTAGCGGCTAAAGGAGGCGGCATGGAAAATCAAGAACAACCAGGCACCGAC
GCCGTGGAATGCCCCATGTGTTGAGGAACGGGCGGTTGGCCAGGCGTAAGCGGCTGGGTTGCCTGCCGGC
CCTGCAATGGCACTGGAACCCCCAAGCCCGAGGAATCGGCGTGAGCGGTCGCAAACCATCCGGCCCGGTA
CAAATCGGCGCGGCGCTGGGTGATGACCTGGTGGAGAAGTTGAAGGCCGCGCAGGCCGCCCAGCGGCAAC
GCATCGAGGCAGAAGCACGCCCCGGTGAATCGTGGCAAGCGGCCGCTGATCGAATCCGCAAAGAATCCCG
GCAACCGCCGGCAGCCGGTGCGCCGTCGATTAGGAAGCCGCCCAAGGGCGACGAGCAACCAGATTTTTTC
GTTCCGATGCTCTATGACGTGGGCACCCGCGATAGTCGCAGCATCATGGACGTGGCCGTTTTCCGTCTGT
CGAAGCGTGACCGACGAGCTGGCGAGGTGATCCGCTACGAGCTTCCAGACGGGCACGTAGAGGTTTCCGC
AGGGCCGGCCGGCATGGCCAGTGTGTGGGATTACGACCTGGTACTGATGGCGGTTTCCCATCTAACCGAA
TCCATGAACCGATACCGGGAAGGGAAGGGAGACAAGCCCGGCCGCGTGTTCCGTCCACACGTTGCGGACG
TACTCAAGTTCTGCCGGCGAGCCGATGGCGGAAAGCAGAAAGACGACCTGGTAGAAACCTGCATTCGGTT
AAACACCACGCACGTTGCCATGCAGCGTACGAAGAAGGCCAAGAACGGCCGCCTGGTGACGGTATCCGAG
GGTGAAGCCTTGATTAGCCGCTACAAGATCGTAAAGAGCGAAACCGGGCGGCCGGAGTACATCGAGATCG
AGCTAGCTGATTGGATGTACCGCGAGATCACAGAAGGCAAGAACCCGGACGTGCTGACGGTTCACCCCGA
TTACTTTTTGATCGATCCCGGCATCGGCCGTTTTCTCTACCGCCTGGCACGCCGCGCCGCAGGCAAGGCA
GAAGCCAGATGGTTGTTCAAGACGATCTACGAACGCAGTGGCAGCGCCGGAGAGTTCAAGAAGTTCTGTT
TCACCGTGCGCAAGCTGATCGGGTCAAATGACCTGCCGGAGTACGATTTGAAGGAGGAGGCGGGGCAGGC
TGGCCCGATCCTAGTCATGCGCTACCGCAACCTGATCGAGGGCGAAGCATCCGCCGGTTCCTAATGTACG
GAGCAGATGCTAGGGCAAATTGCCCTAGCAGGGGAAAAAGGTCGAAAAGCACTCTTTCCTGTGAATAGCA
CGTACATTGGGAACCCAAAGCCGTACATTGGGAACCGGAACCCGTACATTGGGAACCCAAAGCCGTACAT
TGGGAACCGGTCACACATGTAAGTGACTGATATAAAAGAGAAAAAAGGCGATTTTTCCGCCTAAAACTCT
TTAAAACTTATTAAAACTCTTAAAACCCGCCTGGCCTGTGCATAACTGTCTGGCCAGCGCACAGCCGAAG
AGCTGCAAAAAGCGCCTACCCTTCGGTCGCTGCGCTCCCTACGCCCCGCCGCTTCGCGTCGGCCTATCGC
GGCCGCTGGCCGCTCAAAAATGGCTGGCCTACGGCCAGGCAATCTACCAGGGCGCGGACAAGCCGCGCCG
TCGCCACTCGACCGCCGGCGCCCACATCAAGGCACCCTGCCTCGCGCGTTTCGGTGATGACGGTGAAAAC
CTCTGACACATGCAGCTCCCGGAGACGGTCACAGCTTGTCTGTAAGCGGATGCCGGGAGCAGACAAGCCC
GTCAGGGCGCGTCAGCGGGTGTTGGCGGGTGTCGGGGCGCAGCCATGACCCAGTCACGTAGCGATAGCGG
AGTGTATACTGGCTTAACTATGCGGCATCAGAGCAGATTGTACTGAGAGTGCACCATATGCGGTGTGAAA
TACCGCACAGATGCGTAAGGAGAAAATACCGCATCAGGCGCTCTTCCGCTTCCTCGCTCACTGACTCGCT
GCGCTCGGTCGTTCGGCTGCGGCGAGCGGTATCAGCTCACTCAAAGGCGGTAATACGGTTATCCACAGAA
TCAGGGGATAACGCAGGAAAGAACATGTGAGCAAAAGGCCAGCAAAAGGCCAGGAACCGTAAAAAGGCCG
CGTTGCTGGCGTTTTTCCATAGGCTCCGCCCCCCTGACGAGCATCACAAAAATCGACGCTCAAGTCAGAG
GTGGCGAAACCCGACAGGACTATAAAGATACCAGGCGTTTCCCCCTGGAAGCTCCCTCGTGCGCTCTCCT
GTTCCGACCCTGCCGCTTACCGGATACCTGTCCGCCTTTCTCCCTTCGGGAAGCGTGGCGCTTTCTCATA
GCTCACGCTGTAGGTATCTCAGTTCGGTGTAGGTCGTTCGCTCCAAGCTGGGCTGTGTGCACGAACCCCC
CGTTCAGCCCGACCGCTGCGCCTTATCCGGTAACTATCGTCTTGAGTCCAACCCGGTAAGACACGACTTA
TCGCCACTGGCAGCAGCCACTGGTAACAGGATTAGCAGAGCGAGGTATGTAGGCGGTGCTACAGAGTTCT
TGAAGTGGTGGCCTAACTACGGCTACACTAGAAGGACAGTATTTGGTATCTGCGCTCTGCTGAAGCCAGT
TACCTTCGGAAAAAGAGTTGGTAGCTCTTGATCCGGCAAACAAACCACCGCTGGTAGCGGTGGTTTTTTT
GTTTGCAAGCAGCAGATTACGCGCAGAAAAAAAGGATCTCAAGAAGATCCTTTGATCTTTTCTACGGGGT
CTGACGCTCAGTGGAACGAAAACTCACGTTAAGGGATTTTGGTCATGCATTCTAGGTACTAAAACAATTC
ATCCAGTAAAATATAATATTTTATTTTCTCCCAATCAGGCTTGATCCCCAGTAAGTCAAAAAATAGCTCG
ACATACTGTTCTTCCCCGATATCCTCCCTGATCGACCGGACGCAGAAGGCAATGTCATACCACTTGTCCG
CCCTGCCGCTTCTCCCAAGATCAATAAAGCCACTTACTTTGCCATCTTTCACAAAGATGTTGCTGTCTCC
CAGGTCGCCGTGGGAAAAGACAAGTTCCTCTTCGGGCTTTTCCGTCTTTAAAAAATCATACAGCTCGCGC
GGATCTTTAAATGGAGTGTCTTCTTCCCAGTTTTCGCAATCCACATCGGCCAGATCGTTATTCAGTAAGT
AATCCAATTCGGCTAAGCGGCTGTCTAAGCTATTCGTATAGGGACAATCCGATATGTCGATGGAGTGAAA
GAGCCTGATGCACTCCGCATACAGCTCGATAATCTTTTCAGGGCTTTGTTCATCTTCATACTCTTCCGAG
CAAAGGACGCCATCGGCCTCACTCATGAGCAGATTGCTCCAGCCATCATGCCGTTCAAAGTGCAGGACCT
TTGGAACAGGCAGCTTTCCTTCCAGCCATAGCATCATGTCCTTTTCCCGTTCCACATCATAGGTGGTCCC
TTTATACCGGCTGTCCGTCATTTTTAAATATAGGTTTTCATTTTCTCCCACCAGCTTATATACCTTAGCA
GGAGACATTCCTTCCGTATCTTTTACGCAGCGGTATTTTTCGATCAGTTTTTTCAATTCCGGTGATATTC
TCATTTTAGCCATTTATTATTTCCTTCCTCTTTTCTACAGTATTTAAAGATACCCCAAGAAGCTAATTAT
AACAAGACGAACTCCAATTCACTGTTCCTTGCATTCTAAAACCTTAAATACCAGAAAACAGCTTTTTCAA
AGTTGTTTTCAAAGTTGGCGTATAACATAGTATCGACGGAGCCGATTTTGAAACCGCGGTGATCACAGGC
AGCAACGCTCTGTCATCGTTACAATCAACATGCTACCCTCCGCGAGATCATCCGTGTTTCAAACCCGGCA
GCTTAGTTGCCGTTCTTCCGAATAGCATCGGTAACATGAGCAAAGTCTGCCGCCTTACAACGGCTCTCCC
GCTGACGCCGTCCCGGACTGATGGGCTGCCTGTATCGAGTGGTGATTTTGTGCCGAGCTGCCGGTCGGGG
AGCTGTTGGCTGGCTGGTGGCAGGATATATTGTGGTGTAAACAAATTGACGCTTAGACAACTTAATAACA
CATTGCGGACGTTTTTAATGTACTGAATTAACGCCGAATTAATTCGGGGGATCTGGATTTTAGTACTGGA
TTTTGGTTTTAGGAATTAGAAATTTTATTGATAGAAGTATTTTACAAATACAAATACATACTAAGGGTTT
CTTATATGCTCAACACATGAGCGAAACCCTATAGGAACCCTAATTCCCTTATCTGGGAACTACTCACACA
TTATTATGGAGAAACTCGAGCTTGTCGATCGACAGATCCCGGTCGGCATCTACTCTATTTCTTTGCCCTC
GGACGAGTGCTGGGGCGTCGGTTTCCACTATCGGCGAGTACTTCTACACAGCCATCGGTCCAGACGGCCG
CGCTTCTGCGGGCGATTTGTGTACGCCCGACAGTCCCGGCTCCGGATCGGACGATTGCGTCGCATCGACC
CTGCGCCCAAGCTGCATCATCGAAATTGCCGTCAACCAAGCTCTGATAGAGTTGGTCAAGACCAATGCGG
AGCATATACGCCCGGAGTCGTGGCGATCCTGCAAGCTCCGGATGCCTCCGCTCGAAGTAGCGCGTCTGCT
GCTCCATACAAGCCAACCACGGCCTCCAGAAGAAGATGTTGGCGACCTCGTATTGGGAATCCCCGAACAT
CGCCTCGCTCCAGTCAATGACCGCTGTTATGCGGCCATTGTCCGTCAGGACATTGTTGGAGCCGAAATCC
GCGTGCACGAGGTGCCGGACTTCGGGGCAGTCCTCGGCCCAAAGCATCAGCTCATCGAGAGCCTGCGCGA
CGGACGCACTGACGGTGTCGTCCATCACAGTTTGCCAGTGATACACATGGGGATCAGCAATCGCGCATAT
GAAATCACGCCATGTAGTGTATTGACCGATTCCTTGCGGTCCGAATGGGCCGAACCCGCTCGTCTGGCTA
AGATCGGCCGCAGCGATCGCATCCATAGCCTCCGCGACCGGTTGTAGAACAGCGGGCAGTTCGGTTTCAG
GCAGGTCTTGCAACGTGACACCCTGTGAACGGCGGGAGATGCAATAGGTCAGGCTCTCGCTAAACTCCCC
AATGTCAAGCACTTCCGGAATCGGGAGCGCGGCCGATGCAAAGTGCCGATAAACATAACGATCTTTGTAG
AAACCATCGGCGCAGCTATTTACCCGCAGGACATATCCACGCCCTCCTACATCGAAGCTGAAAGCACGAG
ATTCTTCGCCCTCCGAGAGCTGCATCAGGTCGGAGACGCTGTCGAACTTTTCGATCAGAAACTTCTCGAC
AGACGTCGCGGTGAGTTCAGGCTTTTTCATATCTCATTGCCCCCCGGATCTGCGAAAGCTCGAGAGAGAT
AGATTTGTAGAGAGAGACTGGTGATTTCAGCGTGTCCTCTCCAAATGAAATGAACTTCCTTATATAGAGG
AAGGGTCTTGCGAAGGATAGTGGGATTGTGCGTCATCCCTTACGTCAGTGGAGATATCACATCAATCCAC
TTGCTTTGAAGACGTGGTTGGAACGTCTTCTTTTTCCACGATGCTCCTCGTGGGTGGGGGTCCATCTTTG
GGACCACTGTCGGCAGAGGCATCTTGAACGATAGCCTTTCCTTTATCGCAATGATGGCATTTGTAGGTGC
CACCTTCCTTTTCTACTGTCCTTTTGATGAAGTGACAGATAGCTGGGCAATGGAATCCGAGGAGGTTTCC
CGATATTACCCTTTGTTGAAAAGTCTCAATAGCCCTTTGGTCTTCTGAGACTGTATCTTTGATATTCTTG
GAGTAGACGAGAGTGTCGTGCTCCACCATGTTCACATCAATCCACTTGCTTTGAAGACGTGGTTGGAACG
TCTTCTTTTTCCACGATGCTCCTCGTGGGTGGGGGTCCATCTTTGGGACCACTGTCGGCAGAGGCATCTT
GAACGATAGCCTTTCCTTTATCGCAATGATGGCATTTGTAGGTGCCACCTTCCTTTTCTACTGTCCTTTT
GATGAAGTGACAGATAGCTGGGCAATGGAATCCGAGGAGGTTTCCCGATATTACCCTTTGTTGAAAAGTC
TCAATAGCCCTTTGGTCTTCTGAGACTGTATCTTTGATATTCTTGGAGTAGACGAGAGTGTCGTGCTCCA
CCATGTTGGCAAGCTGCTCTAGCCAATACGCAAACCGCCTCTCCCCGCGCGTTGGCCGATTCATTAATGC
AGCTGGCACGACAGGTTTCCCGACTGGAAAGCGGGCAGTGAGCGCAACGCAATTAATGTGAGTTAGCTCA
CTCATTAGGCACCCCAGGCTTTACACTTTATGCTTCCGGCTCGTATGTTGTGTGGAATTGTGAGCGGATA
ACAATTTCACACAGGAAACAGCTATGACATGATTACGCCAAGCTTAAGGAATCTTTAAACATACGAACAG
ATCACTTAAAGTTCTTCTGAAGCAACTTAAAGTTATCAGGCATGCATGGATCTTGGAGGAATCAGATGTG
CAGTCAGGGACCATAGCACAAGACAGGCGTCTTCTACTGGTGCTACCAGCAAATGCTGGAAGCCGGGAAC
ACTGGGTACGTTGGAAACCACGTGATGTGAAGAAGTAAGATAAACTGTAGGAGAAAAGCATTTCGTAGTG
GGCCATGAAGCCTTTCAGGACATGTATTGCAGTATGGGCCGGCCCATTACGCAATTGGACGACAACAAAG
ACTAGTATTAGTACCACCTCGGCTATCCACATAGATCAAAGCTGATTTAAAAGAGTTGTGCAGATGATCC
GTGGCAGGAGACCGAGGTCTCGGTTTTAGAGCTAGAAATAGCAAGTTAAAATAAGGCTAGTCCGTTATCA
ACTTGAAAAAGTGGCACCGAGTCGGTGCTTTTTTGTTTTAGAGCTAGAAATAGCAAGTTAAAATAAGGCT
AGTCCGTTTTTAGCGCGTGCATGCCTGCAGGTCCACAAATTCGGGTCAAGGCGGAAGCCAGCGCGCCACC
CCACGTCAGCAAATACGGAGGCGCGGGGTTGACGGCGTCACCCGGTCCTAACGGCGACCAACAAACCAGC
CAGAAGAAATTACAGTAAAAAAAAAGTAAATTGCACTTTGATCCACCTTTTATTACCTAAGTCTCAATTT
GGATCACCCTTAAACCTATCTTTTCAATTTGGGCCGGGTTGTGGTTTGGACTACCATGAACAACTTTTCG
TCATGTCTAACTTCCCTTTCAGCAAACATATGAACCATATATAGAGGAGATCGGCCGTATACTAGAGCTG
ATGTGTTTAAGGTCGTTGATTGCACGAGAAAAAAAAATCCAAATCGCAACAATAGCAAATTTATCTGGTT
CAAAGTGAAAAGATATGTTTAAAGGTAGTCCAAAGTAAAACTTATAGATAATAAAATGTGGTCCAAAGCG
TAATTCACTCAAAAAAAATCAACGAGACGTGTACCAAACGGAGACAAACGGCATCTTCTCGAAATTTCCC
AACCGCTCGCTCGCCCGCCTCGTCTTCCCGGAAACCGCGGTGGTTTCAGCGTGGCGGATTCTCCAAGCAG
ACGGAGACGTCACGGCACGGGACTCCTCCCACCACCCAACCGCCATAAATACCAGCCCCCTCATCTCCTC
TCCTCGCATCAGCTCCACCCCCGAAAAATTTCTCCCCAATCTCGCGAGGCTCTCGTCGTCGAATCGAATC
CTCTCGCGTCCTCAAGGTACGCTGCTTCTCCTCTCCTCGCTTCGTTTCGATTCGATTTCGGACGGGTGAG
GTTGTTTTGTTGCTAGATCCGATTGGTGGTTAGGGTTGTCGATGTGATTATCGTGAGATGTTTAGGGGTT
GTAGATCTGATGGTTGTGATTTGGGCACGGTTGGTTCGATAGGTGGAATCGTGGTTAGGTTTTGGGATTG
GATGTTGGTTCTGATGATTGGGGGGAATTTTTACGGTTAGATGAATTGTTGGATGATTCGATTGGGGAAA
TCGGTGTAGATCTGTTGGGGAATTGTGGAACTAGTCATGCCTGAGTGATTGGTGCGATTTGTAGCGTGTT
CCATCTTGTAGGCCTTGTTGCGAGCATGTTCAGATCTACTGTTCCGCTCTTGATTGAGTTATTGGTGCCA
TGGGTTGGTGCAAACACAGGCTTTAATATGTTATATCTGTTTTGTGTTTGATGTAGATCTGTAGGGTAGT
TCTTCTTAGACATGGTTCAATTATGTAGCTTGTGCGTTTCGATTTGATTTCATATGTTCACAGATTAGAT
AATGATGAACTCTTTTAATTAATTGTCAATGGTAAATAGGAAGTCTTGTCGCTATATCTGTCATAATGAT
CTCATGTTACTATCTGCCAGTAATTTATGCTAAGAACTATATTAGAATATCATGTTACAATCTGTAGTAA
TATCATGTTACAATCTGTAGTTCATCTATATAATCTATTGTGGTAATTTCTTTTTACTATCTGTGTGAAG
ATTATTGCCACTAGTTCATTCTACTTATTTCTGAAGTTCAGGATACGTGTGCTGTTACTACCTATCTGAA
TACATGTGTGATGTGCCTGTTACTATCTTTTTGAATACATGTATGTTCTGTTGGAATATGTTTGCTGTTT
GATCCGTTGTTGTGTCCTTAATCTTGTGCTAGTTCTTACCCTATCTGTTTGGTGATTATTTCTTGCAGAT
AGTTATCAACAAGTTTGTACAAAAAAGCAGGCTTCGAAGGAGATAGAACCAATTCTCTAAGGAAATACTT
AACCATGGACTATAAGGACCACGACGGAGACTACAAGGATCATGATATTGATTACAAAGACGATGACGAT
AAGATGGCCCCAAAGAAGAAGCGGAAGGTCGGTATCCACGGAGTCCCAGCAGCCGACAAGAAGTACAGCA
TCGGCCTGGACATCGGCACCAACTCTGTGGGCTGGGCCGTGATCACCGACGAGTACAAGGTGCCCAGCAA
GAAATTCAAGGTGCTGGGCAACACCGACCGGCACAGCATCAAGAAGAACCTGATCGGAGCCCTGCTGTTC
GACAGCGGCGAAACAGCCGAGGCCACCCGGCTGAAGAGAACCGCCAGAAGAAGATACACCAGACGGAAGA
ACCGGATCTGCTATCTGCAAGAGATCTTCAGCAACGAGATGGCCAAGGTGGACGACAGCTTCTTCCACAG
ACTGGAAGAGTCCTTCCTGGTGGAAGAGGATAAGAAGCACGAGCGGCACCCCATCTTCGGCAACATCGTG
GACGAGGTGGCCTACCACGAGAAGTACCCCACCATCTACCACCTGAGAAAGAAACTGGTGGACAGCACCG
ACAAGGCCGACCTGCGGCTGATCTATCTGGCCCTGGCCCACATGATCAAGTTCCGGGGCCACTTCCTGAT
CGAGGGCGACCTGAACCCCGACAACAGCGACGTGGACAAGCTGTTCATCCAGCTGGTGCAGACCTACAAC
CAGCTGTTCGAGGAAAACCCCATCAACGCCAGCGGCGTGGACGCCAAGGCCATCCTGTCTGCCAGACTGA
GCAAGAGCAGACGGCTGGAAAATCTGATCGCCCAGCTGCCCGGCGAGAAGAAGAATGGCCTGTTCGGAAA
CCTGATTGCCCTGAGCCTGGGCCTGACCCCCAACTTCAAGAGCAACTTCGACCTGGCCGAGGATGCCAAA
CTGCAGCTGAGCAAGGACACCTACGACGACGACCTGGACAACCTGCTGGCCCAGATCGGCGACCAGTACG
CCGACCTGTTTCTGGCCGCCAAGAACCTGTCCGACGCCATCCTGCTGAGCGACATCCTGAGAGTGAACAC
CGAGATCACCAAGGCCCCCCTGAGCGCCTCTATGATCAAGAGATACGACGAGCACCACCAGGACCTGACC
CTGCTGAAAGCTCTCGTGCGGCAGCAGCTGCCTGAGAAGTACAAAGAGATTTTCTTCGACCAGAGCAAGA
ACGGCTACGCCGGCTACATTGACGGCGGAGCCAGCCAGGAAGAGTTCTACAAGTTCATCAAGCCCATCCT
GGAAAAGATGGACGGCACCGAGGAACTGCTCGTGAAGCTGAACAGAGAGGACCTGCTGCGGAAGCAGCGG
ACCTTCGACAACGGCAGCATCCCCCACCAGATCCACCTGGGAGAGCTGCACGCCATTCTGCGGCGGCAGG
AAGATTTTTACCCATTCCTGAAGGACAACCGGGAAAAGATCGAGAAGATCCTGACCTTCCGCATCCCCTA
CTACGTGGGCCCTCTGGCCAGGGGAAACAGCAGATTCGCCTGGATGACCAGAAAGAGCGAGGAAACCATC
ACCCCCTGGAACTTCGAGGAAGTGGTGGACAAGGGCGCTTCCGCCCAGAGCTTCATCGAGCGGATGACCA
ACTTCGATAAGAACCTGCCCAACGAGAAGGTGCTGCCCAAGCACAGCCTGCTGTACGAGTACTTCACCGT
GTATAACGAGCTGACCAAAGTGAAATACGTGACCGAGGGAATGAGAAAGCCCGCCTTCCTGAGCGGCGAG
CAGAAAAAGGCCATCGTGGACCTGCTGTTCAAGACCAACCGGAAAGTGACCGTGAAGCAGCTGAAAGAGG
ACTACTTCAAGAAAATCGAGTGCTTCGACTCCGTGGAAATCTCCGGCGTGGAAGATCGGTTCAACGCCTC
CCTGGGCACATACCACGATCTGCTGAAAATTATCAAGGACAAGGACTTCCTGGACAATGAGGAAAACGAG
GACATTCTGGAAGATATCGTGCTGACCCTGACACTGTTTGAGGACAGAGAGATGATCGAGGAACGGCTGA
AAACCTATGCCCACCTGTTCGACGACAAAGTGATGAAGCAGCTGAAGCGGCGGAGATACACCGGCTGGGG
CAGGCTGAGCCGGAAGCTGATCAACGGCATCCGGGACAAGCAGTCCGGCAAGACAATCCTGGATTTCCTG
AAGTCCGACGGCTTCGCCAACAGAAACTTCATGCAGCTGATCCACGACGACAGCCTGACCTTTAAAGAGG
ACATCCAGAAAGCCCAGGTGTCCGGCCAGGGCGATAGCCTGCACGAGCACATTGCCAATCTGGCCGGCAG
CCCCGCCATTAAGAAGGGCATCCTGCAGACAGTGAAGGTGGTGGACGAGCTCGTGAAAGTGATGGGCCGG
CACAAGCCCGAGAACATCGTGATCGAAATGGCCAGAGAGAACCAGACCACCCAGAAGGGACAGAAGAACA
GCCGCGAGAGAATGAAGCGGATCGAAGAGGGCATCAAAGAGCTGGGCAGCCAGATCCTGAAAGAACACCC
CGTGGAAAACACCCAGCTGCAGAACGAGAAGCTGTACCTGTACTACCTGCAGAATGGGCGGGATATGTAC
GTGGACCAGGAACTGGACATCAACCGGCTGTCCGACTACGATGTGGACCATATCGTGCCTCAGAGCTTTC
TGAAGGACGACTCCATCGACAACAAGGTGCTGACCAGAAGCGACAAGAACCGGGGCAAGAGCGACAACGT
GCCCTCCGAAGAGGTCGTGAAGAAGATGAAGAACTACTGGCGGCAGCTGCTGAACGCCAAGCTGATTACC
CAGAGAAAGTTCGACAATCTGACCAAGGCCGAGAGAGGCGGCCTGAGCGAACTGGATAAGGCCGGCTTCA
TCAAGAGACAGCTGGTGGAAACCCGGCAGATCACAAAGCACGTGGCACAGATCCTGGACTCCCGGATGAA
CACTAAGTACGACGAGAATGACAAGCTGATCCGGGAAGTGAAAGTGATCACCCTGAAGTCCAAGCTGGTG
TCCGATTTCCGGAAGGATTTCCAGTTTTACAAAGTGCGCGAGATCAACAACTACCACCACGCCCACGACG
CCTACCTGAACGCCGTCGTGGGAACCGCCCTGATCAAAAAGTACCCTAAGCTGGAAAGCGAGTTCGTGTA
CGGCGACTACAAGGTGTACGACGTGCGGAAGATGATCGCCAAGAGCGAGCAGGAAATCGGCAAGGCTACC
GCCAAGTACTTCTTCTACAGCAACATCATGAACTTTTTCAAGACCGAGATTACCCTGGCCAACGGCGAGA
TCCGGAAGCGGCCTCTGATCGAGACAAACGGCGAAACCGGGGAGATCGTGTGGGATAAGGGCCGGGATTT
TGCCACCGTGCGGAAAGTGCTGAGCATGCCCCAAGTGAATATCGTGAAAAAGACCGAGGTGCAGACAGGC
GGCTTCAGCAAAGAGTCTATCCTGCCCAAGAGGAACAGCGATAAGCTGATCGCCAGAAAGAAGGACTGGG
ACCCTAAGAAGTACGGCGGCTTCGACAGCCCCACCGTGGCCTATTCTGTGCTGGTGGTGGCCAAAGTGGA
AAAGGGCAAGTCCAAGAAACTGAAGAGTGTGAAAGAGCTGCTGGGGATCACCATCATGGAAAGAAGCAGC
TTCGAGAAGAATCCCATCGACTTTCTGGAAGCCAAGGGCTACAAAGAAGTGAAAAAGGACCTGATCATCA
AGCTGCCTAAGTACTCCCTGTTCGAGCTGGAAAACGGCCGGAAGAGAATGCTGGCCTCTGCCGGCGAACT
GCAGAAGGGAAACGAACTGGCCCTGCCCTCCAAATATGTGAACTTCCTGTACCTGGCCAGCCACTATGAG
AAGCTGAAGGGCTCCCCCGAGGATAATGAGCAGAAACAGCTGTTTGTGGAACAGCACAAGCACTACCTGG
ACGAGATCATCGAGCAGATCAGCGAGTTCTCCAAGAGAGTGATCCTGGCCGACGCTAATCTGGACAAAGT
GCTGTCCGCCTACAACAAGCACCGGGATAAGCCCATCAGAGAGCAGGCCGAGAATATCATCCACCTGTTT
ACCCTGACCAATCTGGGAGCCCCTGCCGCCTTCAAGTACTTTGACACCACCATCGACCGGAAGAGGTACA
CCAGCACCAAAGAGGTGCTGGACGCCACCCTGATCCACCAGAGCATCACCGGCCTGTACGAGACACGG
Features (pLannotate 1.2.2; 29 found; start..end, strand, type, name):
     28..75      +  CDS            nucleoplasmin NLS: bipartite nuclear localization signal from nucleoplasmin
    108..132     -  protein_bind   attB2: mutant version of attB; recombination site for the Gateway® BP reaction BP Clonase™
    142..166     +  CDS            3xFLAG (fragment): three tandem FLAG® epitope tags, followed by an enterokinase cleavage site
    188..440     +  terminator     NOS terminator: nopaline synthase terminator and poly(A) signal
    445..602     +  CDS            lacZα (fragment): LacZα fragment of β-galactosidase; lacZ fragment
    668..692     +  misc_feature   RB T-DNA repeat: right border repeat from nopaline C58 T-DNA
   1032..1433    +  CDS            Y4CG_SINFN (fragment): Protein inferred from homology: Swiss-Prot protein existence level 3. From Sinorhizobium fredii (strain NBRC 101917 / NGR234).
   1993..2622    +  CDS            pVS1 StaA: stability protein from the Pseudomonas plasmid pVS1 (Heeb et al., 2000)
   3051..4124    +  CDS            pVS1 RepA: replication protein from the Pseudomonas plasmid pVS1 (Heeb et al., 2000)
   4190..4384    +  rep_origin     pVS1 oriV: origin of replication for the Pseudomonas plasmid pVS1 (Heeb et al., 2000)
   4587..4626    +  CDS            rop (fragment): Rop protein, which maintains plasmids at low copy number; rop
   4728..4868    +  misc_feature   bom: basis of mobility region from pBR322
   5054..5642    -  rep_origin     ori: high-copy-number ColE1/pMB1/pBR322/pUC origin of replication
   5729..6523    -  CDS            KanR: aminoglycoside phosphotransferase; aphA-3; confers resistance to kanamycin
   6948..6972    +  misc_feature   LB T-DNA repeat: left border repeat from nopaline C58 T-DNA
   7050..7224    -  polyA_signal   CaMV poly(A) signal: cauliflower mosaic virus polyadenylation signal
   7265..8290    -  CDS            HygR: hygromycin B phosphotransferase confers resistance to hygromycin
   8357..9033    -  promoter       CaMV 35S promoter (enhanced): cauliflower mosaic virus 35S promoter with a duplicated enhancer region
   9123..9211    +  CDS            lacI (fragment): lac repressor; lacI; The lac repressor binds to the lac operator to inhibit transcription in E. coli. This inhibition can be relieved by adding lactose or isopropyl-β-D-thiogalactopyranoside (IPTG).
   9224..9245    +  protein_bind   CAP binding site: CAP binding activates transcription in the presence of cAMP. E. coli catabolite activator protein
   9260..9290    +  promoter       lac promoter: promoter for the E. coli lac operon
   9294..9316    +  protein_bind   lac operator (fragment): The lac repressor binds to the lac operator to inhibit transcription in E. coli. This inhibition can be relieved by adding lactose or isopropyl-β-D-thiogalactopyranoside (IPTG). lac repressor encoded by lacI
   9356..9736    +  promoter       OsU3 promoter: Oryza sativa (rice) snRNA U3 promoter
   9753..9828    +  misc_RNA       gRNA scaffold: guide RNA scaffold for the Streptococcus pyogenes CRISPR/Cas9 system
   9835..9878    +  misc_RNA       gRNA scaffold (fragment): guide RNA scaffold for the Streptococcus pyogenes CRISPR/Cas9 system
   9909..11618   +  promoter       Ubi promoter: RUBQ2; promoter for the rice (Oryza sativa) polyubiquitin gene RUBQ2
  11629..11653   +  protein_bind   attB1: mutant version of attB; recombination site for the Gateway® BP reaction BP Clonase™
  11815..13416   +  CDS            Cas9(N): N-terminal portion of Streptococcus pyogenes Cas9 (Zetsche et al., 2015)
  13417..27      +  CDS            Cas9(C) (across the origin): C-terminal portion of Streptococcus pyogenes Cas9 (Zetsche et al., 2015)
