[The description below was written by a language model from this plasmid's Addgene catalogue record and pLannotate feature annotations shown in this document.]
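Description:
pRGEB32 is an empty-backbone binary vector of about 15.9 kb for CRISPR/Cas9 genome editing in plants, designed for Agrobacterium-mediated transformation. It derives from pRGEB31, with the 35S promoter that originally drove Cas9 replaced by the rice ubiquitin promoter plus its 5'-UTR. The backbone carries a high-copy ColE1/pUC-type origin and bom site for propagation in E. coli, together with the pVS1 oriV, RepA and StaA functions that support replication and stable maintenance in Agrobacterium. Bacterial selection is by kanamycin.

Between the nopaline-type left and right T-DNA border repeats sit three units. Next to the left border, an enhanced CaMV 35S promoter drives hygromycin phosphotransferase with a CaMV poly(A) signal, providing selection of transformed plant cells. The guide cassette consists of the rice snoRNA U3 promoter, a Pol III-type promoter, followed by the Streptococcus pyogenes gRNA scaffold; guide sequences or polycistronic tRNA-gRNA (PTG) arrays are inserted here by restriction cloning, and PTG transcripts are cut by the endogenous tRNA-processing machinery to release several guides for multiplex editing. Downstream, the rice RUBQ2 ubiquitin promoter expresses S. pyogenes Cas9, which the annotation splits into N- and C-terminal parts that are contiguous across the sequence origin. The coding sequence originates from pX330, ends with a nucleoplasmin nuclear localization signal, and is terminated by the NOS terminator. Gateway attB1 and attB2 sites flank the Cas9 region, and residual lac promoter, lacZα and 3xFLAG fragments are also annotated. The vector is used for targeted mutagenesis; its promoters are of rice origin.
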