Addgene plasmid #63142: pRGEB32
Purpose: (Empty Backbone) Express sgRNA/PTG with rice snoRNA U3 promoter and Cas9 with rice ubiquitin promoter for Agrobacterium-mediated transformation.
Depositing lab: Yinong Yang. Depositing organization: Pennsylvania State University. Publication: Boosting CRISPR/Cas9 multiplex editing capability with the endogenous tRNA-processing system. Xie K, Minkenberg B, Yang Y. Proc Natl Acad Sci U S A. 2015 Mar 17;112(11):3570-5. doi: 10.1073/pnas.1420294112. Epub 2015 Mar 2. PubMed 25733849.
Backbone
  Vector backbone: pRGEB31
  Backbone manufacturer: Kabin Xie
  Modifications to backbone: Replace the 35S promoter with rice UBI promoter plus 5'-UTR.
  Vector type: Plant Expression, CRISPR
  Promoter: Rice snoRNA U3 promoter for gRNA/PTG expression and UBI promoter for Cas9 expression
  Selectable markers: Hygromycin
Growth in bacteria
  Bacterial resistance: Kanamycin, 50 μg/mL
  Growth temperature: 37°C
  Growth strain: DH5alpha
  Copy number: High Copy
Gene/Insert
  Cloning method: Restriction Enzyme
  Sequencing primers: 5′ M13R(-48); 3′ M13F(-20)
Resource information
  A portion of this plasmid was derived from a plasmid made by: The Cas9 gene originates from plasmid pX330 created by Dr. Feng Zhang's Lab.
Terms and licenses: Academic/Nonprofit Terms; Industry Terms: Not Available to Industry
Depositor comments: Please use the reference links above to access a published protocol for using plasmids pRGE31, pRGEB31, pRGE32 and pRGEB32 as well as a CRISPR design software tool.
How to cite: pRGEB32 was a gift from Yinong Yang (Addgene plasmid # 63142 ; http://n2t.net/addgene:63142 ; RRID:Addgene_63142)
