>Addgene plasmid #63142 | pRGEB32 | addgene partial sequence | sequence record 107519 | M13pUC-Rev 5'-AGCGGATAACAATTTCACACAGG-3'
GGAATCTTTAAACATACGAACAGATCACTTAAAGTTCTTCTGAAGCAACTTAAAGTTATCAGGCATGCAT
GGATCTTGGAGGAATCAGATGTGCAGTCAGGGACCATAGCACAAGACAGGCGTCTTCTACTGGTGCTACC
AGCAAATGCTGGAAGCCGGGAACACTGGGTACGTTGGAAACCACGTGATGTGAAGAAGTAAGATAAACTG
TAGGAGAAAAGCATTTCGTAGTGGGCCATGAAGCCTTTCAGGACATGTATTGCAGTATGGGCCGGCCCAT
TACGCAATTGGACGACAACAAAGACTAGTATTAGTACCACCTCGGCTATCCACATAGATCAAAGCTGATT
TAAAAGAGTTGTGCAGATGATCCGTGGCAGGAGACCGAGGTCTCGGTTTTAGAGCTAGAAATAGCAAGTT
AAAATAAGGCTAGTCCGTTATCAACTTGAAAAAGTGGCACCGAGTCGGTGCTTTTTTGTTTTAGAGCTAG
AAATAGCAAGTTAAAATAAGGCTAGTCCGTTTTTAGCGCGTGCATGCCTGCAGGTCCACAAATTCGGGTC
AAGGCGGAAGCCAGCGCGCCACCCCACGTCAGCAAATACGGAGGCGCGGGGTTGACGGCGTCACCCGGTC
CTAACGGCGACCAACAAACCAGCCAGAAGAAATTACAGTAAAAAAAAAGTAAATTGCACTTTGATCCACC
TTTTATTACCTAAGTCTCAATTTGGATCACCCTTAAACCTATCTTTTCAATTTGGGCCGGGTTGTGGTTT
GGACTACCATGAACAACTTTTCGTCATGTCTAACTTCCCTTTCAGCAAACATATGAACCATATATAGAGG
AGATCGGCCGTATACTAGAGCTGATGTGTTTAAGGTCGTTGATTGC
