>Addgene plasmid #63142 | pRGEB32 | addgene partial sequence | sequence record 107529 | hSpCas9-R1 5'-CGCTCGTGCTTCTTATCCTC-3'
GCTGTCGTCCACCTTGGCCATCTCGTTGCTGAAGATCTCTTGCAGATAGCAGATCCGGTTCTTCCGTCTG
GTGTATCTTCTTCTGGCGGTTCTCTTCAGCCGGGTGGCCTCGGCTGTTTCGCCGCTGTCGAACAGCAGGG
CTCCGATCAGGTTCTTCTTGATGCTGTGCCGGTCGGTGTTGCCCAGCACCTTGAATTTCTTGCTGGGCAC
CTTGTACTCGTCGGTGATCACGGCCCAGCCCACAGAGTTGGTGCCGATGTCCAGGCCGATGCTGTACTTC
TTGTCGGCTGCTGGGACTCCGTGGATACCGACCTTCCGCTTCTTCTTTGGGGCCATCTTATCGTCATCGT
CTTTGTAATCAATATCATGATCCTTGTAGTCTCCGTCGTGGTCCTTATAGTCCATGGTTAAGTATTTCCT
TAGAGAATTGGTTCTATCTCCTTCGAAGCCTGCTTTTTTGTACAAACTTGTTGATAACTATCTGCAAGAA
ATAATCACCAAACAGATAGGGTAAGAACTAGCACAAGATTAAGGACACAACAACGGATCAAACAGCAAAC
ATATTCCAACAGAACATACATGTATTCAAAAAGATAGTAACAGGCACATCACACATGTATTCAGATAGGT
AGTAACAGCACACGTATCCTGAACTTCAGAAATAAGTAGAATGAACTAGTGGCAATAATCTTCACACAGA
TAGTAAAAAGAAATTACCACAATAGATTATATAGATGAACTACAGATTGTAACATGATATTACTACAGAT
TGTAACATGATATTCTAATATAGTTCTTA
